>Addgene plasmid #193798 | pAAV-CAG-SuperNovaGreen-T2A-dTomato | addgene full sequence | sequence record 382586 | Addgene Partial NGS Result
NNNNNNNNNNNNNNNNNNNNNNNNNNNNNNNNNNNNNNNNNNNNNGKMCWCSCGCRSSGAMMCCACCACM
CCCGCCGCGCTTAAKGCGCCGCTACAGGGCGCGTCCCATTCGCCATTCAGGCTGCGCAACTGTTGGGAAG
GGCGATCGGTGCGGGCCTCTTCGCTATTACGCCAGCTGCGCGCTCGCTCGCTCACTGAGGCCGCCCGGGC
AAAGCCCGGGCGTCGGGCGACCTTTGGTCGCCCGGCCTCAGTGAGCGAGCGAGCGCGCAGAGAGGGAGTG
GCCAACTCCATCACTAGGGGTTCCTTGTAGTTAATGATTAACCCGCCATGCTACTTATCTACGTAGCCAT
GCTCTAGGAAGATCCTTATCGATTTTACCACATTTGTAGAGGTTTTACTTGCTTTAAAAAACCTCCCACA
TCTCCCCCTGAACCTGAAACATAAAATGAATGCAATTGTTGTTGTTAACTTGTTTATTGCAGCTTATAAT
GGTTACAAATAAAGCAATAGCATCACAAATTTCACAAATAAAGCATTTTTTTCACTGCATTCTAGTTGTG
GTTTGTCCAAACTCATCAATGTATCTTATCATGTCTGCTCGAAGCGGCCGCCCGGGTCGACGGTATCGAT
GCGGGGAGGCGGCCCAAAGGGAGATCCGACTCGTCTGAGGGCGAAGGCGAAGACGCGGAAGAGGCCGCAG
AGCCGGCAGCAGGCCGCGGGAAGGAAGGTCCGCTGGATTGAGGGCCGAAGGGACGTAGCAGAAGGACGTC
CCGCGCAGAATCCAGGTGGCAACACAGGCGAGCAGCCAAGGAAAGGACGATGATTTCCCCGACAACACCA
CGGAATTGTCAGTGCCCAACAGCCGAGCCCCTGTCCAGCAGCGGGCAAGGCAGGCGGCGATGAGTTCCGC
CGTGGCAATAGGGAGGGGGAAAGCGAAAGTCCCGGAAAGGAGCTGACAGGTGGTGGCAATGCCCCAACCA
GTGGGGGTTGCGTCAGCAAACACAGTGCACACCACGCCACGTTGCCTGACAACGGGCCACAACTCCTCAT
AAAGAGACAGCAACCAGGATTTATACAAGGAGGAGAAAATGAAAGCCATACGGGAAGCAATAGCATGATA
CAAAGGCATTAAAGCAGCGTATCCACATAGCGTAAAAGGAGCAACATAGTTAAGAATACCAGTCAATCTT
TCACAAATTTTGTAATCCAGAGGTTGATTATCGATAAGCTTACTTATACAGCTCATCCATGCCATACAAG
AACAGGTGATGCCGACCTTCTGAGCGTTCGTACTGCTCGACGATTGTGTAGTCCTCGTTGTGACTCGTGA
TGTCCAACTTGGTGTCCACGTAGTAGTAGCCAGGCAGCTGAACCGGCTTTTTGGCCATATATATAGTTTT
GAACTCAACCAGGTAGTGCCCGCCATCTTTGAGTTTAAGCGCCTGATGGATTTCGCCTTTAAGAACGCCA
TCGCGGGGGTACAGTCGTTCTGTAGAGGCCTCCCACCCCATGGTCTTCTTCTGCATCACGGGGCCATCGG
GGGGAAAATTTGTTCCGCGCATCTTCACCTTGTAAATCAGGGTGCCGTCCTGCAGAGAGGAGTCTTGCGT
GACAGTGACCAGCCCACCATCCTCAAAATTCATTACTCGTTCCCACTTAAATCCTTCAGGAAATGACAGT
TTTTTGTAATCAGGTATATCAGCAGGGTGTTTGACGTAAGCCTTGCTACCGTACATGAATTGAGGGCTGA
GGATGTCCCAGGCGAAGGGCAGAGGTCCGCCCTTGGTCACTTTAAGCTTGGCGGTCTGGGTCCCCTCATA
AGGTCTGCCTTCGCCCTCGCCTTCGATCTCGAACTCATGTCCGTTCATAGAGCCTTCCATCCGCACCTTA
AATCTCATGAACTCCTTGATCACTTCCTCCCCCTTGGACACCATGGTGCTGCCAGGAGCGGGTCCGGGAT
TCTCTTCCACGTCGCCACATGTCAGCAGAGAGCCTCTGCCTTCGGACCTGCTCAGCACGCAGCAGCTCAT
ACAACCAGGGCCGCTCTCATCAGGAGGGTTCAGCTTGCCTCCGCCGCTGCCCTTAAGGCCGCCAGAGTCC
TCGTCACTGCCGATGGCGCTGGTGATTCTTGGCACGCTGTGGGCGTAGGCGACTTCCCGCTGGCACACGT
GATCTCTTTTATCGGATGTATCTCTTGTCTGCTTTGTGATAATGGTCACGAAGTGAGGTCCAGGGATCTC
GATGGCTCTGCTGCCGTTAAAGGTCATCTTGCTGTCGAAGTGGCCCATCATTTTTCCGCCGTCGGCTGTG
GTGAAGCCGATGGTGGCGGTCTGGCGCACGGCGTTTGGGCCATGAGGGAACATGTGGGTCTCGCTAGGCA
GGATGTCCACCAGCTGGTCCCGCATAATGGGGCCGTCAGGTTGAAAGCCGTCGCAATTCACGGTGATCCG
GCTGACCACGCAGGTGTCGTCCAGCTCGTAGGTGTGGTGAGATGTCATGGTGCCGTCGTTTTCAAACCGC
ACGGTTCTATCGATGCTCAGGCCCTCGGGGAAGCACTCCTGGGCGAAGTGGCTGATTCCATCGGGGTATC
TAGCGAAGAAAGGCTCGCCCCACTGGATCAGGTGGCAGATAGGCTTCCAGCTCATTGGCAGCTTGCCTGT
TTCACAAACGGCGTGAGCGTTGAAGTCGCCGTGGGGGAACTTGCTGGAGCCATCGGCCACGATGGTAAAC
TTCTGGCCGTTCACCTCGCCGTCGATGAAGATTTTGAATGTCATGTCGCTTTGGAACAGGGCAGGGCCCA
CCTCGCTGCTGCCTCCGCTAGCGCCGCCCTTATCGTCATCGTCCTTGTAATCCATGGTGGCGGATCCAAT
TCTTTGCCAAAATGATGAGACAGCACAATAACCAGCACGTTGCCCAGGAGCTGTAGGAAAAAGAAGAAGG
CATGAACATGGTTAGCAGAGGCTCTAGAGCCGCCGGTCACACGCCAGAAGCCGAACCCCGCCCTGCCCCG
TCCCCCCCGAAGGCAGCCGTCCCCCCGCGGACAGCCCCGAGCCGCTCCCCCCGCACAAAGGGCCCTCCCG
GAGCCCCTCAAGGCTTTCACGCAGCCACAGAAAAGAAACAAGCCGTCATTAAACCAAGCGCTAATTACAG
CCCGGAGGAGAAGGGCCGTCCCGCCCGCTCACCTGTGGGAGTAACGCGGTCAGTCAGAGCCGGGGCGGGC
GGCGCGAGGCGGCGGCGGAGCGGGGCACGGGGCGAAGGCAGCGCGCAGCGACTCCCGCCCGCCGCGCGCT
TCGCTTTTTATAGGGCCGCCGCCGCCGCCGCCTCGCCATAAAAGGAAACTTTCGGAGCGCGCCGCTCTGA
TTGGCTGCCGCCGCACCTCTCCGCCTCGCCCCGCCCCGCCCCTCGCCCCSCCCCCCCCCCCCCNGGCGCG
CGCCCCCCCCCCCCCCCCCCCCCCCCCCCCCCCCCAAACAAATTAAAAAAAAAAAAAANAAAAAWTARGN
NGGGGGGGGGGGNNNNNNNNNNNNNNNNNNNNNNNNNNNNNNNNNNNNNNNNNNNNNNNNNNNNNNNNNN
NNNNNNNNNNNNNNNNNNNNNNNNNNNNNNNNNNNNNNNNNNN
Features (pLannotate 1.2.2; 13 found; start..end, strand, type, name):
     63..104     -  rep_origin     f1 ori (fragment): f1 bacteriophage origin of replication; arrow indicates direction of (+) strand synthesis
    109..178     -  CDS            lacZα (fragment): LacZα fragment of β-galactosidase; lacZ fragment
    173..305     -  repeat_region  AAV2 ITR (fragment): inverted terminal repeat of adeno-associated virus serotype 2 inverted
    376..444     +  CDS            large T antigen (fragment): large T antigen from SV40 (simian virus 40)
    467..588     +  polyA_signal   SV40 poly(A) signal: SV40 polyadenylation signal
    631..1219    -  misc_feature   WPRE: woodchuck hepatitis virus posttranscriptional regulatory element
   1233..1934    -  CDS            dTomato: dTomato is a basic (constitutively fluorescent) orange fluorescent protein published in 2004, derived from Discosoma sp.. It is reported to be a somewhat slowly-maturing dimer with low acid sensitivity.
   2010..2066    -  CDS            HRAS (fragment): RASH_HUMAN - Also known as HRAS1. Experimental evidence at protein level: Swiss-Prot protein existence level 1. Involved in the activation of Ras protein signal transduction (PubMed:22821884). Ras proteins bind GDP/GTP and possess intrinsic GTPase activity (PubMed:12740440, PubMed:14500341, PubMed:9020151). From Homo sapiens (Human).
   2097..2804    -  CDS            SuperNova Green: SuperNova Green is a basic (constitutively fluorescent) cyan fluorescent protein published in 2018, derived from Anthoathecata.
   2861..2923    -  CDS            HBB (fragment): HBB_LEPEU - Experimental evidence at protein level: Swiss-Prot protein existence level 1. Involved in oxygen transport from the lung to the various peripheral tissues. From Lepus europaeus (European hare).
   2921..3051    -  intron         chimeric intron (fragment): chimera between introns from chicken β-actin and rabbit β-globin
   3140..3275    -  intron         hybrid intron (fragment): hybrid between chicken β-actin (CBA) and minute virus of mice (MMV) introns (Gray et al., 2011)
   3276..3454    -  promoter       chicken β-actin promoter (fragment): No description available
