[The description below was written by a language model from this plasmid's Addgene catalogue record and pLannotate feature annotations shown in this document.]
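Description:
pAAV-CAG-SuperNovaGreen-T2A-dTomato is an AAV transfer plasmid for mammalian expression, built on a pAAV-CAG backbone by Gibson assembly. It is propagated in bacteria under ampicillin selection, in a recombination-deficient strain of the kind usually chosen to keep the AAV inverted terminal repeats stable. The payload is a synthetic, N-terminally Flag-tagged coding sequence for SuperNova Green, a genetically encoded fluorescent protein of the SuperNova photosensitizer family. It is linked through a T2A self-cleaving peptide to dTomato, an orange-red Discosoma-derived reporter. Expression is driven by the strong, ubiquitous CAG promoter (chicken β-actin promoter with a chimeric β-actin/β-globin intron). Because T2A causes ribosomal skipping, one transcript gives two separate proteins: SuperNova Green, stated to be cytosolic, and dTomato marking the expressing cells.

The available feature table comes from a partial sequencing result of about 3.6 kb, so it does not cover the whole plasmid. The cassette is annotated on the reverse strand: fragments of the chicken β-actin promoter and its intron, SuperNova Green, dTomato, a WPRE that enhances transcript stability and expression, and an SV40 polyadenylation signal, followed by one AAV2 ITR fragment and remnants of lacZα and the f1 origin. The CMV enhancer portion of CAG, the second ITR, the ampicillin resistance gene and the bacterial origin are not in the annotated region. T2A and the Flag tag are not called as features. A short match to HRAS lies between the two fluorescent protein genes. The catalogue entry does not explain it, and it sits uneasily with the stated cytosolic localisation.

The associated publication concerns optogenetic polymerization of electrically functional polymers to modulate neuronal excitability, which suggests use as a light-activated component delivered by transfection or packaged AAV.
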