Addgene plasmid #193798: pAAV-CAG-SuperNovaGreen-T2A-dTomato
Purpose: Expresses SuperNova Green in the cytosol of mammalian cells, joined by a T2A cleavage site with dTomato
Depositing lab: Xiao Wang. Depositing organization: Broad Institute. Publication: Optogenetic polymerization and assembly of electrically functional polymers for modulation of single-neuron excitability. Sessler CD, Zhou Y, Wang W, Hartley ND, Fu Z, Graykowski D, Sheng M, Wang X, Liu J. Sci Adv. 2022 Dec 9;8(49):eade1136. doi: 10.1126/sciadv.ade1136. Epub 2022 Dec 7. PubMed 36475786.
Backbone
  Vector backbone: pAAV-CAG
  Backbone manufacturer: Addgene 51902
  Backbone size w/o insert (bp): 5000
  Modifications to backbone: None
  Vector type: Mammalian Expression, AAV
Growth in bacteria
  Bacterial resistance: Ampicillin, 100 μg/mL
  Growth temperature: 30°C
  Growth strain: NEB Stable
  Copy number: Unknown
Gene/Insert
  Gene/Insert name: SuperNova Green
  Species: Synthetic
  Insert size (bp): 798
  Promoter: CAG
  Tag / fusion protein: Flag tag (N terminal on insert)
  Cloning method: Gibson Cloning
  Sequencing primers: 5′ gcaacgtgctggttattgtg
Resource information
  A portion of this plasmid was derived from a plasmid made by: Synthesized by Genscript using amino acid sequence from Addgene 124839
Terms and licenses: Academic/Nonprofit Terms; Industry Terms: Not Available to Industry
How to cite: pAAV-CAG-SuperNovaGreen-T2A-dTomato was a gift from Xiao Wang (Addgene plasmid # 193798 ; http://n2t.net/addgene:193798 ; RRID:Addgene_193798)
